Addgene plasmid #67110: pCellFree_G03 TCF3
Purpose: Standard for cell-free expression benchmarking.
Depositing lab: Kirill Alexandrov. Depositing organization: University of Queensland. Publication: Performance benchmarking of four cell-free protein expression systems. Gagoski D, Polinkovsky ME, Mureev S, Kunert A, Johnston W, Gambin Y, Alexandrov K. Biotechnol Bioeng. 2015 Aug 24. doi: 10.1002/bit.25814. PubMed 26301602.
Backbone
  Vector backbone: pCellFree_G03
  Vector type: Cell-free expression
Growth in bacteria
  Bacterial resistance: Ampicillin, 100 μg/mL
  Growth temperature: 37°C
  Growth strain: DH5alpha
  Copy number: High Copy
Gene/Insert
  Gene/Insert name: TCF3 (alt name: Transcription factor E2-alpha)
  Species: H. sapiens (human)
  Mutation: Truncated isoform
  Entrez Gene: TCF3 (a.k.a. AGM8, AGM8A, AGM8B, E2A, E47, ITF1, TCF-3, VDIR, bHLHb21, p75)
  Promoter: T7
  Tag / fusion protein: His (N terminal on backbone); EGFP (N terminal on backbone)
  Cloning method: Gateway Cloning
  Sequencing primers: 5′ EGFP-C; 3′ T7 terminal
Terms and licenses: Academic/Nonprofit Terms; Industry Terms: Not Available to Industry
How to cite: pCellFree_G03 TCF3 was a gift from Kirill Alexandrov (Addgene plasmid # 67110 ; http://n2t.net/addgene:67110 ; RRID:Addgene_67110)
