[The description below was written by a language model from this plasmid's Addgene catalogue record.]
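Description:
pCellFree_G03 TCF3 is a cell-free protein expression plasmid built on the pCellFree_G03 backbone, designed to serve as a DNA template for in vitro transcription–translation reactions rather than for expression in living cells. It is propagated in E. coli as a high-copy plasmid under ampicillin selection. The record does not name the origin of replication, and no feature table is provided, so any translation-enhancing leader elements or other regulatory sequences in the backbone cannot be described here.

The insert is human TCF3 (transcription factor E2-alpha, also known as E2A/E47), a basic helix-loop-helix transcription factor, present here as a truncated isoform; the exact boundaries of the truncation are not stated. It was introduced by Gateway recombination cloning, so recombination-site scars are expected to flank the open reading frame. Transcription is driven by a T7 promoter, which requires T7 RNA polymerase to be supplied in the reaction, and the listed 3′ sequencing primer suggests a T7 terminator downstream of the insert. The backbone contributes an N-terminal His tag and an N-terminal EGFP, so the product is a His-EGFP-TCF3 fusion. The EGFP moiety allows fluorescence-based detection and quantification of the translated protein, while the His tag offers an option for affinity capture or immunodetection.

The stated purpose is to act as a standard for cell-free expression benchmarking. It belongs to work comparing the performance of four cell-free protein expression systems, where a fluorescently tagged human protein gives a consistent test substrate across systems.
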