>Addgene plasmid #67110 | pCellFree_G03 TCF3 | addgene partial sequence | sequence record 120532 | EGFP-N 5'-CGTCGCCGTCCAGCTCGACCAG-3'
CGCTCTCGCCCTTGCTTGTGCCGTGGTGATGGTGGTGATGGTGGTGACCAGAGGTGCCCATGGTTTCACT
TACGTGTTTAATGTCTTTACAGACTTTATACATTACTGTCATGGTTAAATAAAATAAAATAAAATAAAAT
AAAATAAAATAAAATAAAATAAAATAAAATAAAATAAACTTAAGATGTCCCTATAGTGAGTCGTATTAGA
CGTCAGGTGGCACTTTTCGGGGAAATGTGCGCGGAACCCCTATTTGTTTATTTTTCTAAATACATTCAAA
TATGTATCCGCTCATGAGACAATAACCCTGATAAATGCTTCAATAATATTGAAAAAGGAAGAGTATGAGT
ATTCAACATTTCCGTGTCGCCCTTATTCCCTTTTTTGCGGCATTTTGCCTTCCTGTTTTTGCTCACCCAG
AAACGCTGGTGAAAGTAAAAGATGCTGAAGATCAGTTGGGTGCACGAGTGGGTTACATCGAACTGGATCT
CAACAGCGGTAAGATCCTTGAGAGTTTTCGCCCCGAAGAACGTTTTCCAATGATGAGCACTTTTAAAGTT
CTGCTATGTGGCGCGGTATTATCCCGTATTGACGCCGGGCAAGAGCAACTCGGTCGCCGCATACACTATT
CTCAGAATGACTTGGTTGAGTACTCACCAGTCACAGAAAAGCATCTTACGGATGGCATGACAGTAAGAGA
ATTATGCAGTGCTGCCATAACCATGAGTGATAACACTGCGGCCAACTTACTTCTGACAACGATCGGAGGA
CCGAAGGAGCTAACCGCTTTTTTGCACAACATGGGGGATCATGTAACTCGCCTTGATCGTTGGGAACCGG
AGCTGAATGAAGCCATACCAAACGACGAGCGTGACACCACGATGCCTGTAGCAATGGCAACAACGTTGCG
CAAACTATTAACTGGCGAACTACTTACTCTAGCTCCCGGCAACAATTAATAGACTGGATGGAGGCGGATA
AAGTTGCAGGACCACTTCTGCGCTCGGCCCTTCCGGCTGG
