>Addgene plasmid #67110 | pCellFree_G03 TCF3 | addgene partial sequence | sequence record 120534 | T7term 5'-GCTAGTTATTGCTCAGCGG-3'
GGTACCACGCGTACCCAACACACGGACACATGCACGAACACGCATGCAGAGAGATCATACATCATCTATA
GAGAAGTACACGTAAAAGTAAGACTCGTCGTCTGCCAGCTACAACCGAGAAGGCGACGTGAAAGGAACAA
GAAAGGAGGAGGAGGGCGGCCGCTTACACCACTTTGTACAAGAAAGTTGGCAACATGTGCCCGGCGGGAC
CTTCCGGACCTTCTTGGGCTGCGTGTCTAGGCTGCCGTCTGCCGCTCTCCGCCGGGAGCTGCCGGAGTAG
GAGGGGTAGTACTGGGAGGTCCCCTTCATGCCCGAAGGGGACAGGGGCCCGGGGCTGTTGAGGGCCAGCT
CGCCTGACAGGAAGCCAGCCTGAGTCAGGCCGCCCACGCCTGCGTCTCTCCCGAAGGAGGCATAGGCGCC
CCGCTCACCGCTCTTGCCTGAACCTCCGAACTGCGCCCCGGCCAGGGAGGCGGGCCGGCCCTTCCCGTTG
GTGACAGGCAGCGGGAACATCATGCTGAAGTCCAGGAGGTCACTGAGCTCCTTGTCTGTGCCCACAGGCG
CCATCCTCTGCGGCTGGTTCATGGTGCCAACTTTTTTGTACAAACTTGTCGGACCCTGGAAGAGCACCTC
CAGCTTGTATAGCTCGTCCATGCCGAGAGTGATCCCGGCGGCGGTCACGAACTCCAGCAGGACCATGTGA
TCGCGCTTCTCGTTGGGGTCTTTGCTCAGGGCGGACTGGGTGCTCAGGTAGTGGTTGTCGGGCAGCAGCA
CGGGGCCGTCGCCGATGGGGGTGTTCTGCTGGTAGTGGTCGGCGAGCTGCACGCTGCCGTCCTCGATGTT
GTGGCGGATCTTGAAGTTCACCTTGATGCCGTTCTTCTGCTTGTCGGCCATGATATAGACGTTGTGGCTG
TTGTAGTTGTACTCCAGCTTGTGCCCCAGGATGTTGCCGTCTT
